Addgene plasmid #13821: HDAC4 Flag
Purpose: Mammalian expression of human histone deacetylase 4 with flag tag
Depositing lab: Eric Verdin. Depositing organization: J. David Gladstone Institutes. Publication: A new family of human histone deacetylases related to Saccharomyces cerevisiae HDA1p. Fischle W, Emiliani S, Hendzel MJ, Nagase T, Nomura N, Voelter W, Verdin E. J Biol Chem. 1999 Apr 23. 274(17):11713-20. 10.1074/jbc.274.17.11713 PubMed 10206986.
Backbone
  Vector backbone: pcDNA3.1 +
  Backbone manufacturer: Invitrogen
  Backbone size w/o insert (bp): 5500
  Vector type: Mammalian Expression
  Selectable markers: Neomycin (select with G418)
Growth in bacteria
  Bacterial resistance: Ampicillin, 100 μg/mL
  Growth temperature: 37°C
  Growth strain: DH5alpha
  Copy number: High Copy
Gene/Insert
  Gene/Insert name: HDAC4 (alt names: Histone Deacetylase A; HDACA)
  Species: H. sapiens (human)
  Insert size (bp): 3252
  GenBank ID: NM_006037.2 NP_006028.1
  Entrez Gene: HDAC4 (a.k.a. AHO3, BDMR, HA6116, HD4, HDAC-4, HDAC-A, HDACA, NEDCHF, NEDCHID)
  Promoter: CMV
  Tag / fusion protein: Flag (C terminal on backbone)
  Cloning method: Restriction Enzyme; 5′ cloning site EcoRI (not destroyed); 3′ cloning site EcoRI (not destroyed)
  Sequencing primers: 5′ CMV-F; 3′ BGH-rev
Terms and licenses: Academic/Nonprofit Terms; Industry Terms: Not Available to Industry
Depositor comments: Cloned into a version of pcDNA3.1 that has been modified to include a C-terminal Flag tag (see author's map for details). The HDAC4 insert in this plasmid matches GenBank reference sequence NP_006028.1.
How to cite: HDAC4 Flag was a gift from Eric Verdin (Addgene plasmid # 13821 ; http://n2t.net/addgene:13821 ; RRID:Addgene_13821)
