[The description below was written by a language model from this plasmid's Addgene catalogue record and pLannotate feature annotations shown in this document.]
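Description:
HDAC4 Flag is a mammalian expression plasmid built on a modified pcDNA3.1(+) backbone that carries the full-length human histone deacetylase 4 coding sequence (also called HDAC-A; about 3.25 kb), with a C-terminal FLAG epitope supplied by the altered backbone. The sequenced plasmid is roughly 8.7 kb. The cDNA was inserted as an EcoRI fragment, with both sites retained, and the depositor notes that the encoded protein matches the human reference sequence. In bacteria the plasmid replicates from a high-copy ColE1/pUC-type origin and is selected with ampicillin through the β-lactamase gene. An f1 origin is also present, which permits single-stranded DNA production.

Expression in mammalian cells is driven by the human cytomegalovirus immediate-early enhancer and promoter, and transcripts are terminated by the bovine growth hormone polyadenylation signal just downstream of the FLAG sequence. A T7 promoter lies between the CMV promoter and the insert, which in principle allows in vitro transcription of the same open reading frame. A separate cassette, consisting of the SV40 early promoter, the neomycin phosphotransferase gene and the SV40 poly(A) signal, allows G418 selection of stably transfected cells. Several short annotations in the feature table (fragments of ble, lacI, bom, an HIV-1 LTR and an extra SV40 promoter piece) appear to be backbone remnants or partial matches rather than functional elements.

The construct serves for transient or stable expression of epitope-tagged HDAC4, a class II deacetylase that acts in multiprotein repressor complexes and interacts with MEF2 factors. The FLAG tag allows detection or immunoprecipitation of the protein with anti-FLAG antibodies.
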