Features (pLannotate 1.2.2; 21 found; start..end, strand, type, name):
      1..3252    +  CDS            HDAC4: HDAC4_HUMAN - Also known as KIAA0288. Experimental evidence at protein level: Swiss-Prot protein existence level 1. Responsible for the deacetylation of lysine residues on the N-terminal part of the core histones (H2A, H2B, H3 and H4). Histone deacetylation gives a tag for epigenetic repression and plays an important role in transcriptional regulation, cell cycle progression and developmental events. Histone deacetylases act via the formation of large multiprotein complexes. Involved in muscle maturation via its interaction with the myocyte enhancer factors such as MEF2A, MEF2C and MEF2D. Invo
   3268..3288    +  CDS            FLAG (fragment): FLAG® epitope tag, followed by an enterokinase cleavage site
   3329..3553    +  polyA_signal   bGH poly(A) signal: bovine growth hormone polyadenylation signal
   3557..3578    +  promoter       SV40 promoter (fragment): SV40 enhancer and early promoter
   3599..4027    +  rep_origin     f1 ori (sequence partly withheld): f1 bacteriophage origin of replication; arrow indicates direction of (+) strand synthesis
   4041..4370    +  promoter       SV40 promoter: SV40 enhancer and early promoter
   4437..5228    +  CDS            neo: KKA2_KLEPN - Also known as kan, nptII. Experimental evidence at protein level: Swiss-Prot protein existence level 1. Resistance to kanamycin, neomycin, paromomycin, ribostamycin, butirosin and gentamicin B. From Klebsiella pneumoniae.
   5252..5410    +  CDS            ble (fragment): BLE_KLEPN - Experimental evidence at protein level: Swiss-Prot protein existence level 1. Binding protein with a strong affinity to the bleomycin family of antibiotics. Binds to CL990; an antimitotic-antibiotic compound. From Klebsiella pneumoniae.
   5405..5526    +  polyA_signal   SV40 poly(A) signal: SV40 polyadenylation signal
   5599..5615    -  protein_bind   lac operator: The lac repressor binds to the lac operator to inhibit transcription in E. coli. This inhibition can be relieved by adding lactose or isopropyl-β-D-thiogalactopyranoside (IPTG). lac repressor encoded by lacI
   5623..5653    -  promoter       lac promoter: promoter for the E. coli lac operon
   5668..5689    -  protein_bind   CAP binding site: CAP binding activates transcription in the presence of cAMP. E. coli catabolite activator protein
   5702..5794    -  CDS            lacI (fragment): lac repressor; lacI; The lac repressor binds to the lac operator to inhibit transcription in E. coli. This inhibition can be relieved by adding lactose or isopropyl-β-D-thiogalactopyranoside (IPTG).
   5977..6565    -  rep_origin     ori: high-copy-number ColE1/pMB1/pBR322/pUC origin of replication
   6736..7596    -  CDS            AmpR: β-lactamase; bla; confers resistance to ampicillin, carbenicillin, and related antibiotics
   7597..7701    -  promoter       AmpR promoter: bla
   7760..7812    -  misc_feature   bom (fragment): basis of mobility region from pBR322
   7967..8346    +  enhancer       CMV enhancer: human cytomegalovirus immediate early enhancer
   8347..8550    +  promoter       CMV promoter: human cytomegalovirus (CMV) immediate early promoter
   8546..8579    +  LTR            5' LTR (truncated) (fragment): truncated 5' long terminal repeat (LTR) from HIV-1
   8595..8613    +  promoter       T7 promoter: promoter for bacteriophage T7 RNA polymerase
>Addgene plasmid #13821 | HDAC4 Flag | addgene full sequence | sequence record 163444 | Addgene NGS Result
ATGAGCTCCCAAAGCCATCCAGATGGACTTTCTGGCCGAGACCAGCCAGTGGAGCTGCTGAATCCTGCCC
GCGTGAACCACATGCCCAGCACGGTGGATGTGGCCACGGCGCTGCCTCTGCAAGTGGCCCCCTCGGCAGT
GCCCATGGACCTGCGCCTGGACCACCAGTTCTCACTGCCTGTGGCAGAGCCGGCCCTGCGGGAGCAGCAG
CTGCAGCAGGAGCTCCTGGCGCTCAAGCAGAAGCAGCAGATCCAGAGGCAGATCCTCATCGCTGAGTTCC
AGAGGCAGCACGAGCAGCTCTCCCGGCAGCACGAGGCGCAGCTCCACGAGCACATCAAGCAACAACAGGA
GATGCTGGCCATGAAGCACCAGCAGGAGCTGCTGGAACACCAGCGGAAGCTGGAGAGGCACCGCCAGGAG
CAGGAGCTGGAGAAGCAGCACCGGGAGCAGAAGCTGCAGCAGCTCAAGAACAAGGAGAAGGGCAAAGAGA
GTGCCGTGGCCAGCACAGAAGTGAAGATGAAGTTACAAGAATTTGTCCTCAATAAAAAGAAGGCGCTGGC
CCACCGGAATCTGAACCACTGCATTTCCAGCGACCCTCGCTACTGGTACGGGAAAACGCAGCACAGTTCC
CTTGACCAGAGTTCTCCACCCCAGAGCGGAGTGTCGACCTCCTATAACCACCCGGTCCTGGGAATGTACG
ACGCCAAAGATGACTTCCCTCTTAGGAAAACAGCTTCTGAACCGAATCTGAAATTACGGTCCAGGCTAAA
GCAGAAAGTGGCCGAAAGACGGAGCAGCCCCCTGTTACGCAGGAAAGACGGGCCAGTGGTCACTGCTCTA
AAAAAGCGTCCGTTGGATGTCACAGACTCCGCGTGCAGCAGCGCCCCAGGCTCCGGACCCAGCTCACCCA
ACAACAGCTCCGGGAGCGTCAGCGCGGAGAACGGTATCGCGCCCGCCGTCCCCAGCATCCCGGCGGAGAC
GAGTTTGGCGCACAGACTTGTGGCACGAGAAGGCTCGGCCGCTCCACTTCCCCTCTACACATCGCCATCC
TTGCCCAACATCACGCTGGGCCTGCCTGCCACCGGCCCCTCTGCGGGCACGGCGGGCCAGCAGGACACCG
AGAGACTCACCCTTCCCGCCCTCCAGCAGAGGCTCTCCCTTTTCCCCGGCACCCACCTCACTCCCTACCT
GAGCACCTCGCCCTTGGAGCGGGACGGAGGGGCAGCGCACAGCCCTCTTCTGCAGCACATGGTCTTACTG
GAGCAGCCACCGGCACAAGCACCCCTCGTCACAGGCCTGGGAGCACTGCCCCTCCACGCACAGTCCTTGG
TTGGTGCAGACCGGGTGTCCCCCTCCATCCACAAGCTGCGGCAGCACCGCCCACTGGGGCGGACCCAGTC
GGCCCCGCTGCCCCAGAACGCCCAGGCTCTGCAGCACCTGGTCATCCAGCAGCAGCATCAGCAGTTTCTG
GAGAAACACAAGCAGCAGTTCCAGCAGCAGCAACTGCAGATGAACAAGATCATCCCCAAGCCAAGCGAGC
CAGCCCGGCAGCCGGAGAGCCACCCGGAGGAGACGGAGGAGGAGCTCCGTGAGCACCAGGCTCTGCTGGA
CGAGCCCTACCTGGACCGGCTGCCGGGGCAGAAGGAGGCGCACGCACAGGCCGGCGTGCAGGTGAAGCAG
GAGCCCATTGAGAGCGATGAGGAAGAGGCAGAGCCCCCACGGGAGGTGGAGCCGGGCCAGCGCCAGCCCA
GTGAGCAGGAGCTGCTCTTCAGACAGCAAGCCCTCCTGCTGGAGCAGCAGCGGATCCACCAGCTGAGGAA
CTACCAGGCGTCCATGGAGGCCGCCGGCATCCCCGTGTCCTTCGGCGGCCACAGGCCTCTGTCCCGGGCG
CAGTCCTCACCCGCGTCTGCCACCTTCCCCGTGTCTGTGCAGGAGCCCCCCACCAAGCCGAGGTTCACGA
CAGGCCTCGTGTATGACACGCTGATGCTGAAGCACCAGTGCACCTGCGGGAGTAGCAGCAGCCACCCCGA
GCACGCCGGGAGGATCCAGAGCATCTGGTCCCGCCTGCAGGAGACGGGCCTCCGGGGCAAATGCGAGTGC
ATCCGCGGACGCAAGGCCACCCTGGAGGAGCTACAGACGGTGCACTCGGAAGCCCACACCCTCCTGTATG
GCACGAACCCCCTCAACCGGCAGAAACTGGACAGTAAGAAACTTCTAGGCTCGCTCGCCTCCGTGTTCGT
CCGGCTCCCTTGCGGTGGTGTTGGGGTGGACAGTGACACCATATGGAACGAGGTGCACTCGGCGGGGGCA
GCCCGCCTGGCTGTGGGCTGCGTGGTAGAGCTGGTCTTCAAGGTGGCCACAGGGGAGCTGAAGAATGGCT
TTGCTGTGGTCCGCCCCCCTGGACACCATGCGGAGGAGAGCACGCCCATGGGCTTTTGCTACTTCAACTC
CGTGGCCGTGGCAGCCAAGCTTCTGCAGCAGAGGTTGAGCGTGAGCAAGATCCTCATCGTGGACTGGGAC
GTGCACCATGGAAACGGGACCCAGCAGGCTTTCTACAGCGACCCTAGCGTCCTGTACATGTCCCTCCACC
GCTACGACGATGGGAACTTCTTCCCAGGCAGCGGGGCTCCTGATGAGGTGGGCACAGGGCCCGGCGTGGG
TTTCAACGTCAACATGGCTTTCACCGGCGGCCTGGACCCCCCCATGGGAGACGCTGAGTACTTGGCGGCC
TTCAGAACGGTGGTCATGCCGATCGCCAGCGAGTTTGCCCCGGATGTGGTGCTGGTGTCATCAGGCTTCG
ATGCCGTGGAGGGCCACCCCACCCCTCTTGGGGGCTACAACCTCTCCGCCAGATGCTTCGGGTACCTGAC
GAAGCAGCTGATGGGCCTGGCTGGCGGCCGGATTGTCCTGGCCCTCGAGGGAGGCCACGACCTGACCGCC
ATTTGCGACGCCTCGGAAGCATGTGTTTCTGCCTTGCTGGGAAACGAGCTTGATCCTCTCCCAGAAAAGG
TTTTACAGCAAAGACCCAATGCAAACGCTGTCCGTTCCATGGAGAAAGTCATGGAGATCCACAGCAAGTA
CTGGCGCTGCCTGCAGCGCACAACCTCCACAGCGGGGCGTTCTCTGATCGAGGCTCAGACTTGCGAGAAC
GAAGAAGCCGAGACGGTCACCGCCATGGCCTCGCTGTCCGTGGGCGTGAAGCCCGCCGAAAAGAGACCAG
ATGAGGAGCCCATGGAAGAGGAGCCGCCCCTGGAATTCGGAGGAGACTACAAGGACGACGATGACAAGTA
ATCTAGAGGGCCCGTTTAAACCCGCTGATCAGCCTCGACTGTGCCTTCTAGTTGCCAGCCATCTGTTGTT
TGCCCCTCCCCCGTGCCTTCCTTGACCCTGGAAGGTGCCACTCCCACTGTCCTTTCCTAATAAAATGAGG
AAATTGCATCGCATTGTCTGAGTAGGTGTCATTCTATTCTGGGGGGTGGGGTGGGGCAGGACAGCAAGGG
GGAGGATTGGGAAGACAATAGCAGGCATGCTGGGGATGCGGTGGGCTCTATGGCTTCTGAGGCGGAAAGA
ACCAGCTGGGGCTCTAGGGGGTATCCCC
[124 nt withheld, positions 3599-3722]
C
[91 nt withheld, positions 3724-3814]
A
[49 nt withheld, positions 3816-3864]
CCTTTGACGTTGGAGTCCACGTTCTTT
[37 nt withheld, positions 3892-3928]
ACCCTATCTCGGTCTATTCTTTTGATTTATAAGGGATTTTGCCGATTTCGGCCTATTGGTTAAAAAATGA
GCTGATTTAACAAAAATTTAACGCGAATTAATTCTGTGGAATGTGTGTCAGTTAGGGTGTGGAAAGTCCC
CAGGCTCCCCAGCAGGCAGAAGTATGCAAAGCATGCATCTCAATTAGTCAGCAACCAGGTGTGGAAAGTC
CCCAGGCTCCCCAGCAGGCAGAAGTATGCAAAGCATGCATCTCAATTAGTCAGCAACCATAGTCCCGCCC
CTAACTCCGCCCATCCCGCCCCTAACTCCGCCCAGTTCCGCCCATTCTCCGCCCCATGGCTGACTAATTT
TTTTTATTTATGCAGAGGCCGAGGCCGCCTCTGCCTCTGAGCTATTCCAGAAGTAGTGAGGAGGCTTTTT
TGGAGGCCTAGGCTTTTGCAAAAAGCTCCCGGGAGCTTGTATATCCATTTTCGGATCTGATCAAGAGACA
GGATGAGGATCGTTTCGCATGATTGAACAAGATGGATTGCACGCAGGTTCTCCGGCCGCTTGGGTGGAGA
GGCTATTCGGCTATGACTGGGCACAACAGACAATCGGCTGCTCTGATGCCGCCGTGTTCCGGCTGTCAGC
GCAGGGGCGCCCGGTTCTTTTTGTCAAGACCGACCTGTCCGGTGCCCTGAATGAACTGCAGGACGAGGCA
GCGCGGCTATCGTGGCTGGCCACGACGGGCGTTCCTTGCGCAGCTGTGCTCGACGTTGTCACTGAAGCGG
GAAGGGACTGGCTGCTATTGGGCGAAGTGCCGGGGCAGGATCTCCTGTCATCTCACCTTGCTCCTGCCGA
GAAAGTATCCATCATGGCTGATGCAATGCGGCGGCTGCATACGCTTGATCCGGCTACCTGCCCATTCGAC
CACCAAGCGAAACATCGCATCGAGCGAGCACGTACTCGGATGGAAGCCGGTCTTGTCGATCAGGATGATC
TGGACGAAGAGCATCAGGGGCTCGCGCCAGCCGAACTGTTCGCCAGGCTCAAGGCGCGCATGCCCGACGG
CGAGGATCTCGTCGTGACCCATGGCGATGCCTGCTTGCCGAATATCATGGTGGAAAATGGCCGCTTTTCT
GGATTCATCGACTGTGGCCGGCTGGGTGTGGCGGACCGCTATCAGGACATAGCGTTGGCTACCCGTGATA
TTGCTGAAGAGCTTGGCGGCGAATGGGCTGACCGCTTCCTCGTGCTTTACGGTATCGCCGCTCCCGATTC
GCAGCGCATCGCCTTCTATCGCCTTCTTGACGAGTTCTTCTGAGCGGGACTCTGGGGTTCGAAATGACCG
ACCAAGCGACGCCCAACCTGCCATCACGAGATTTCGATTCCACCGCCGCCTTCTATGAAAGGTTGGGCTT
CGGAATCGTTTTCCGGGACGCCGGCTGGATGATCCTCCAGCGCGGGGATCTCATGCTGGAGTTCTTCGCC
CACCCCAACTTGTTTATTGCAGCTTATAATGGTTACAAATAAAGCAATAGCATCACAAATTTCACAAATA
AAGCATTTTTTTCACTGCATTCTAGTTGTGGTTTGTCCAAACTCATCAATGTATCTTATCATGTCTGTAT
ACCGTCGACCTCTAGCTAGAGCTTGGCGTAATCATGGTCATAGCTGTTTCCTGTGTGAAATTGTTATCCG
CTCACAATTCCACACAACATACGAGCCGGAAGCATAAAGTGTAAAGCCTGGGGTGCCTAATGAGTGAGCT
AACTCACATTAATTGCGTTGCGCTCACTGCCCGCTTTCCAGTCGGGAAACCTGTCGTGCCAGCTGCATTA
ATGAATCGGCCAACGCGCGGGGAGAGGCGGTTTGCGTATTGGGCGCTCTTCCGCTTCCTCGCTCACTGAC
TCGCTGCGCTCGGTCGTTCGGCTGCGGCGAGCGGTATCAGCTCACTCAAAGGCGGTAATACGGTTATCCA
CAGAATCAGGGGATAACGCAGGAAAGAACATGTGAGCAAAAGGCCAGCAAAAGGCCAGGAACCGTAAAAA
GGCCGCGTTGCTGGCGTTTTTCCATAGGCTCCGCCCCCCTGACGAGCATCACAAAAATCGACGCTCAAGT
CAGAGGTGGCGAAACCCGACAGGACTATAAAGATACCAGGCGTTTCCCCCTGGAAGCTCCCTCGTGCGCT
CTCCTGTTCCGACCCTGCCGCTTACCGGATACCTGTCCGCCTTTCTCCCTTCGGGAAGCGTGGCGCTTTC
TCATAGCTCACGCTGTAGGTATCTCAGTTCGGTGTAGGTCGTTCGCTCCAAGCTGGGCTGTGTGCACGAA
CCCCCCGTTCAGCCCGACCGCTGCGCCTTATCCGGTAACTATCGTCTTGAGTCCAACCCGGTAAGACACG
ACTTATCGCCACTGGCAGCAGCCACTGGTAACAGGATTAGCAGAGCGAGGTATGTAGGCGGTGCTACAGA
GTTCTTGAAGTGGTGGCCTAACTACGGCTACACTAGAAGAACAGTATTTGGTATCTGCGCTCTGCTGAAG
CCAGTTACCTTCGGAAAAAGAGTTGGTAGCTCTTGATCCGGCAAACAAACCACCGCTGGTAGCGGTGGTT
TTTTTGTTTGCAAGCAGCAGATTACGCGCAGAAAAAAAGGATCTCAAGAAGATCCTTTGATCTTTTCTAC
GGGGTCTGACGCTCAGTGGAACGAAAACTCACGTTAAGGGATTTTGGTCATGAGATTATCAAAAAGGATC
TTCACCTAGATCCTTTTAAATTAAAAATGAAGTTTTAAATCAATCTAAAGTATATATGAGTAAACTTGGT
CTGACAGTTACCAATGCTTAATCAGTGAGGCACCTATCTCAGCGATCTGTCTATTTCGTTCATCCATAGT
TGCCTGACTCCCCGTCGTGTAGATAACTACGATACGGGAGGGCTTACCATCTGGCCCCAGTGCTGCAATG
ATACCGCGAGACCCACGCTCACCGGCTCCAGATTTATCAGCAATAAACCAGCCAGCCGGAAGGGCCGAGC
GCAGAAGTGGTCCTGCAACTTTATCCGCCTCCATCCAGTCTATTAATTGTTGCCGGGAAGCTAGAGTAAG
TAGTTCGCCAGTTAATAGTTTGCGCAACGTTGTTGCCATTGCTACAGGCATCGTGGTGTCACGCTCGTCG
TTTGGTATGGCTTCATTCAGCTCCGGTTCCCAACGATCAAGGCGAGTTACATGATCCCCCATGTTGTGCA
AAAAAGCGGTTAGCTCCTTCGGTCCTCCGATCGTTGTCAGAAGTAAGTTGGCCGCAGTGTTATCACTCAT
GGTTATGGCAGCACTGCATAATTCTCTTACTGTCATGCCATCCGTAAGATGCTTTTCTGTGACTGGTGAG
TACTCAACCAAGTCATTCTGAGAATAGTGTATGCGGCGACCGAGTTGCTCTTGCCCGGCGTCAATACGGG
ATAATACCGCGCCACATAGCAGAACTTTAAAAGTGCTCATCATTGGAAAACGTTCTTCGGGGCGAAAACT
CTCAAGGATCTTACCGCTGTTGAGATCCAGTTCGATGTAACCCACTCGTGCACCCAACTGATCTTCAGCA
TCTTTTACTTTCACCAGCGTTTCTGGGTGAGCAAAAACAGGAAGGCAAAATGCCGCAAAAAAGGGAATAA
GGGCGACACGGAAATGTTGAATACTCATACTCTTCCTTTTTCAATATTATTGAAGCATTTATCAGGGTTA
TTGTCTCATGAGCGGATACATATTTGAATGTATTTAGAAAAATAAACAAATAGGGGTTCCGCGCACATTT
CCCCGAAAAGTGCCACCTGACGTCGACGGATCGGGAGATCTCCCGATCCCCTATGGTGCACTCTCAGTAC
AATCTGCTCTGATGCCGCATAGTTAAGCCAGTATCTGCTCCCTGCTTGTGTGTTGGAGGTCGCTGAGTAG
TGCGCGAGCAAAATTTAAGCTACAACAAGGCAAGGCTTGACCGACAATTGCATGAAGAATCTGCTTAGGG
TTAGGCGTTTTGCGCTGCTTCGCGATGTACGGGCCAGATATACGCGTTGACATTGATTATTGACTAGTTA
TTAATAGTAATCAATTACGGGGTCATTAGTTCATAGCCCATATATGGAGTTCCGCGTTACATAACTTACG
GTAAATGGCCCGCCTGGCTGACCGCCCAACGACCCCCGCCCATTGACGTCAATAATGACGTATGTTCCCA
TAGTAACGCCAATAGGGACTTTCCATTGACGTCAATGGGTGGAGTATTTACGGTAAACTGCCCACTTGGC
AGTACATCAAGTGTATCATATGCCAAGTACGCCCCCTATTGACGTCAATGACGGTAAATGGCCCGCCTGG
CATTATGCCCAGTACATGACCTTATGGGACTTTCCTACTTGGCAGTACATCTACGTATTAGTCATCGCTA
TTACCATGGTGATGCGGTTTTGGCAGTACATCAATGGGCGTGGATAGCGGTTTGACTCACGGGGATTTCC
AAGTCTCCACCCCATTGACGTCAATGGGAGTTTGTTTTGGCACCAAAATCAACGGGACTTTCCAAAATGT
CGTAACAACTCCGCCCCATTGACGCAAATGGGCGGTAGGCGTGTACGGTGGGAGGTCTATATAAGCAGAG
CTCTCTGGCTAACTAGAGAACCCACTGCTTACTGGCTTATCGAAATTAATACGACTCACTATAGGGAGAC
CCAAGCTGGCTAGCGTTTAAACTTAAGCTTGGTACCGAGCTCGGATCCGAATTCACC
