>Addgene plasmid #13821 | HDAC4 Flag | addgene partial sequence | sequence record 82708 | CMV-F 5'-CGCAAATGGGCGGTAGGCGTG-3'
CTCTCTGGCTAACTAGAGAACCCACTGCTTACTGGCTTATCGAAATTAATACGACTCACTATAGGGAGAC
CCAAGCTGGCTAGCGTTTAAACTTAAGCTTGGTACCGAGCTCGGATCCGAATTCACCATGAGCTCCCAAA
GCCATCCAGATGGACTTTCTGGCCGAGACCAGCCAGTGGAGCTGCTGAATCCTGCCCGCGTGAACCACAT
GCCCAGCACGGTGGATGTGGCCACGGCGCTGCCTCTGCAAGTGGCCCCCTCGGCAGTGCCCATGGACCTG
CGCCTGGACCACCAGTTCTCACTGCCTGTGGCAGAGCCGGCCCTGCGGGAGCAGCAGCTGCAGCAGGAGC
TCCTGGCGCTCAAGCAGAAGCAGCAGATCCAGAGGCAGATCCTCATCGCTGAGTTCCAGAGGCAGCACGA
GCAGCTCTCCCGGCAGCACGAGGCGCAGCTCCACGAGCACATCAAGCAACAACAGGAGATGCTGGCCATG
AAGCACCAGCAGGAGCTGCTGGAACACCAGCGGAAGCTGGAGAGGCACCGCCAGGAGCAGGAGCTGGAGA
AGCAGCACCGGGAGCAGAAGCTGCAGCAGCTCAAGAACAAGGAGAAGGGCAAAGAGAGTGCCGTGGCCAG
CACAGAAGTGAAGATGAAGTTACAAGAATTTGTCCTCAATAAAAAGAAGGCGCTGGCCCACCGGAATCTG
AACCACTGCATTTCCAGCGACCCTCGCTACTGGTACGGGAAAACGCAGCACAGTTCCCTTGACCAGAGTT
CTCCACCCCAGAGCGGAGTGTCGACCTCCTATAACCACCCGGTCCTGGGAATGTACGACGCCAAAGATGA
CTTCCCTCTTAGGAAAACAGCTTCTGAACCGAATCTGAAATTACGGTCCAGGCTAAAGCA
