>Addgene plasmid #13821 | HDAC4 Flag | addgene partial sequence | sequence record 82709 | BGH-rev 5'-TAGAAGGCACAGTCGAGG-3'
TCTAGATTACTTGTCATCGTCGTCCTTGTAGTCTCCTCCGAATTCCAGGGGCGGCTCCTCTTCCATGGGC
TCCTCATCTGGTCTCTTTTCGGCGGGCTTCACGCCCACGGACAGCGAGGCCATGGCGGTGACCGTCTCGG
CTTCTTCGTTCTCGCAAGTCTGAGCCTCGATCAGAGAACGCCCCGCTGTGGAGGTTGTGCGCTGCAGGCA
GCGCCAGTACTTGCTGTGGATCTCCATGACTTTCTCCATGGAACGGACAGCGTTTGCATTGGGTCTTTGC
TGTAAAACCTTTTCTGGGAGAGGATCAAGCTCGTTTCCCAGCAAGGCAGAAACACATGCTTCCGAGGCGT
CGCAAATGGCGGTCAGGTCGTGGCCTCCCTCGAGGGCCAGGACAATCCGGCCGCCAGCCAGGCCCATCAG
CTGCTTCGTCAGGTACCCGAAGCATCTGGCGGAGAGGTTGTAGCCCCCAAGAGGGGTGGGGTGGCCCTCC
ACGGCATCGAAGCCTGATGACACCAGCACCACATCCGGGGCAAACTCGCTGGCGATCGGCATGACCACCG
TTCTGAAGGCCGCCAAGTACTCAGCGTCTCCCATGGGGGGGTCCAGGCCGCCGGTGAAAGCCATGTTGAC
GTTGAAACCCACGCCGGGCCCTGTGCCCACCTCATCAGGAGCCCCGCTGCCTGGGAAGAAGTTCCCATCG
TCGTAGCGGTGGAGGGACATGTACAGGACGCTAGGGTCGCTGTAGAAAGCCTGCTGGGTCCCGTTTCCAT
GGTGCACGTCCCAGTCCACGATGAGGATCTTGCTCACGCTCAACCTCTGCTGCAGAAGCTTGGCTGCCAC
GGCCACGGAGTTGAAGTAGCAAAAGCCCATGG
